>Addgene plasmid #210243 | pUdO2te | addgene full sequence | sequence record 429628 | Addgene NGS Result
TCTAGAAATATTTTATCTGATTAATAAGATGATCTTCTTGAGATCGTTTTGGTCTGCGCGTAATCTCTTG
CTCTGAAAACGAAAAAACCGCCTTGCAGGGCGGTTTTTCGAAGGTTCTCTGAGCTACCAACTCTTTGAAC
CGAGGTAACTGGCTTGGAGGAGCGCAGTCACCAAAACTTGTCCTTTCAGTTTAGCCTTAACCGGCGCATG
ACTTCAAGACTAACTCCTCTAAATCAATTACCAGTGGCTGCTGCCAGTGGTGCTTTTGCATGTCTTTCCG
GGTTGGACTCAAGACGATAGTTACCGGATAAGGCGCAGCGGTCGGACTGAACGGGGGGTTCGTGCATACA
GTCCAGCTTGGAGCGAACTGCCTACCCGGAACTGAGTGTCAGGCGTGGAATGAGACAAACGCGGCCATAA
CAGCGGAATGACACCGGTAAACCGAAAGGCAGGAACAGGAGAGCGCACGAGGGAGCCGCCAGGGGGAAAC
GCCTGGTATCTTTATAGTCCTGTCGGGTTTCGCCACCACTGATTTGAGCGTCAGATTTCGTGATGCTTGT
CAGGGGGGCGGAGCCTATGGAAAAACGGCTTTGCCGCGGCCCTCTCACTTCCCTGTTAAGTATCTTCCTG
GCATCTTCCAGGAAATCTCCGCCCCGTTCGTAAGCCATTTCCGCTCGCCGCAGTCGAACGACCGAGCGTA
GCGAGTCAGTGAGCGAGGAAGCGGAATATATCCTGTATCACATATTCTGCTGACGCACCGGTGCAGCCTT
TTTTCTCCTGCCACATGAAGCACTTCACTGACACCCTCATCAGTGCCAACATAGTAAGCCAGTATATACA
CTCCGCTAGCAGGAAACAGCTATGACCATGCCCGGGTAAGTGACTAGCGGAAACACAGAAAAAAGCCCGC
ACCTGACAGTGCGGGCTTTTTTTTTCGACCAAAGGCTCCGAAGAGCCGAGTGTCTTCGGTTCGAGACCGA
ATTCGCGAGCTCTCGCTAGCCAGTTTAAACAATTGCGGCCGCGTACTAGTCTATCGATTTGGATCCACCC
TGCAGGAAGTCTAGACCGTCGACACGGTCTCTGAGAGAAGACACGTCGCTCTTCGACGTAAGTAACTGAC
TCGGTACCAAATTCCAGAAAAGAGGCCTCCCGAAAGGGGGGCCTTTTTTCGTTTTGGTCCTAAGCTTAAC
TGGCCGTCGTTTTACATACGGCCCCAAGGTCCAAACGGTGATAGGGATAACAGGGTAATGTACCATTTAC
GTTGACACCACCTTTCGCGTATGGCATGACAGCGCCCGGAAGAGAGTCAATTCAGGGTGGTGAATATGAA
TAGTTCGACAAAGATCGCATTGGTAATTACGTTGCTCGATGCCATGGGGATTGGCCTTATCATGCCAGTC
TTGCCAACGTTATTACGTGAATTTATTGCTTCGGAAGATATCGCTAACCACTTTGGCGTATTGCTTGCAC
TTTATGCGTTAATGCAGGTTATCTTTGCTCCTTGGCTTGGAAAAATGTCTGACCGATTTGGTCGGCGCCC
AGTGCTGTTGTTGTCATTAATAGGCGCATCGCTGGATTACTTATTGCTGGCTTTTTCAAGTGCGCTTTGG
ATGCTGTATTTAGGCCGTTTGCTTTCAGGGATCACAGGAGCTACTGGGGCTGTCGCGGCATCGGTCATTG
CCGATACCACCTCAGCTTCTCAACGCGTGAAGTGGTTCGGTTGGTTAGGGGCAAGTTTTGGGCTTGGTTT
AATAGCGGGGCCTATTATTGGTGGTTTTGCAGGAGAGATTTCACCGCATAGTCCCTTTTTTATCGCTGCG
TTGCTAAATATTGTCACTTTCCTTGTGGTTATGTTTTGGTTCCGTGAAACCAAAAATACACGTGATAATA
CAGATACCGAAGTAGGGGTTGAGACGCAATCAAATTCGGTGTACATCACTTTATTTAAAACGATGCCCAT
TTTGTTGATTATTTATTTTTCAGCGCAATTGATAGGCCAAATTCCCGCAACGGTGTGGGTGCTATTTACC
GAAAATCGTTTTGGATGGAATAGCATGATGGTTGGCTTTTCATTAGCGGGTCTTGGTCTTTTACACTCAG
TATTCCAAGCCTTTGTGGCAGGAAGAATAGCCACTAAATGGGGCGAAAAAACGGCAGTACTGCTCGGATT
TATTGCAGATAGTAGTGCATTTGCCTTTTTAGCGTTTATATCTGAAGGTTGGTTAGTTTTCCCTGTTTTA
ATTTTATTGGCTGGTGGTGGGATCGCTTTACCTGCATTACAGGGAGTGATGTCTATCCAAACAAAGAGTC
ATCAGCAAGGTGCTTTACAGGGATTATTGGTGAGCCTTACCAATGCAACCGGTGTTATTGGCCCATTACT
GTTTGCTGTTATTTATAATCATTCACTACCAATTTGGGATGGCTGGATTTGGATTATTGGTTTAGCGTTT
TACTGTATTATTATCCTGCTATCAATGACCTTCATGTTGACCCCTCAAGCTCAGGGGAGTAAACAGGAGA
CAAGTGCTTAGTAATACGACTCACTATAGGGTAACTAATTGAGGCGCGCCTACCACCGTCAAAAAAAACG
GCGCTTTTTAGCGCCGTTTTTATTTTTCAACCTTCCTAGGTAAGTGACCCTTTAGTGAGGGTTAAT
Features (pLannotate 1.2.2; 7 found; start..end, strand, type, name):
     38..583     +  rep_origin     p15A ori: Plasmids containing the medium-copy-number p15A origin of replication can be propagated in E. coli cells that contain a second plasmid with the ColE1 origin.
    671..726     +  rep_origin     RSF ori (fragment): Plasmids containing the RSF 1030 origin of replication can be propagated in E. coli cells that contain additional plasmids with compatible origins.
   1189..1206    +  CDS            lacZα (fragment): LacZα fragment of β-galactosidase; lacZ fragment
   1270..1325    +  promoter       lacIq promoter (fragment): lacI (mutant); In the lacIq allele, a single base change in the promoter boosts expression of the lacI gene about 10-fold.
   1326..2528    +  CDS            tetA: TCR2_ECOLX - Experimental evidence at protein level: Swiss-Prot protein existence level 1. Resistance to tetracycline by an active tetracycline efflux. This is an energy-dependent process that decreases the accumulation of the antibiotic in whole cells. This protein functions as a metal- tetracycline/H(+) antiporter. From Escherichia coli.
   2532..2550    +  promoter       T7 promoter: promoter for bacteriophage T7 RNA polymerase
   2639..1       -  promoter       T3 promoter (across the origin): promoter for bacteriophage T3 RNA polymerase
