[The description below was written by a language model from this plasmid's Addgene catalogue record and pLannotate feature annotations shown in this document.]
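Description:
pUdO2te is a compact 2,656 bp empty backbone from the pUdO series of concise plasmids, intended for expression work in bacteria. It replicates from a p15A origin, which is generally regarded as medium copy and is compatible with ColE1-type plasmids, so the vector can be maintained alongside a second plasmid in the same E. coli cell. The stated purpose calls it medium copy, while the catalogue's copy number field lists it as low copy. Selection is by tetracycline, conferred by tetA, which encodes a metal-tetracycline/proton antiporter that pumps the drug out of the cell. In the annotation, a fragment matching the lacIq promoter lies immediately upstream of tetA and on the same strand, suggesting that it drives the resistance gene, although the record does not say so explicitly.

No insert is present, and the record does not name a dedicated bacterial promoter, ribosome binding site or terminator for a gene of interest. The feature table shows a T7 promoter just downstream of tetA and a T3 promoter on the opposite strand spanning the sequence origin. The two face each other across a short interval that plausibly serves as the cloning region, and they could serve as sequencing primer sites or for phage polymerase transcription. Gibson assembly is the listed cloning method. Short matches to the RSF origin and to lacZα are annotated only as fragments and are probably residual or incidental similarities rather than functional elements. The plasmid is best described as a minimal tetracycline-selected scaffold into which users assemble their own expression cassettes, particularly in multi-plasmid setups.
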