Addgene plasmid #210243: pUdO2te
Purpose: (Empty Backbone) medium-copy plasmid for bacterial expression
Depositing lab: François-Xavier Campbell-Valois. Depositing organization: University of Ottawa. Publication: pUdOs: Concise Plasmids for Bacterial and Mammalian Cells. Manigat FO, Connell LB, Stewart BN, LePabic AR, Tessier CJG, Emlaw JR, Calvert ND, Rossl A, Shuhendler AJ, daCosta CJB, Campbell-Valois FX. ACS Synth Biol. 2024 Jan 18. doi: 10.1021/acssynbio.3c00408. PubMed 38235654.
Backbone
  Vector backbone: pUdO2te
  Backbone manufacturer: Host-Microbe Interactions lab
  Backbone size (bp): 2656
  Vector type: Bacterial Expression
Growth in bacteria
  Bacterial resistance: Tetracycline, 10 μg/mL
  Growth temperature: 37°C
  Growth strain: DH5alpha
  Copy number: Low Copy
Gene/Insert
  Cloning method: Gibson Cloning
Terms and licenses: Academic/Nonprofit Terms; Industry Terms: Not Available to Industry
How to cite: pUdO2te was a gift from François-Xavier Campbell-Valois (Addgene plasmid # 210243 ; http://n2t.net/addgene:210243 ; RRID:Addgene_210243)
